Addgene plasmid #173736: pJRK142
Purpose: donor plasmid for SapTrap assembly
Depositing lab: Mike Boxem. Depositing organization: Utrecht University. Publication: CeLINC, a fluorescence-based protein-protein interaction assay in Caenorhabditis elegans. Kroll JR, Remmelzwaal S, Boxem M. Genetics. 2021 Dec 10;219(4). pii: 6380436. doi: 10.1093/genetics/iyab163. PubMed 34849800.
Backbone
  Vector backbone: pHSG298
  Backbone manufacturer: Takara Bio
  Backbone size w/o insert (bp): 2675
  Vector type: Other
Growth in bacteria
  Bacterial resistance: Kanamycin, 50 μg/mL
  Growth temperature: 37°C
  Growth strain: DH5alpha
  Copy number: High Copy
Gene/Insert
  Gene/Insert name: hsp-16.48 promoter
  Species: C. elegans (nematode)
  Insert size (bp): 333
  Cloning method: Restriction Enzyme; 5′ cloning site Unknown (unknown if destroyed)
  Sequencing primers: 5′ M13 (-21) Forward; 3′ M13/pUC Reverse
Terms and licenses: Academic/Nonprofit Terms; Industry Terms: Not Available to Industry
Depositor comments: Insert may be inserted in reverse orientation in the backbone plasmid. Please visit https://doi.org/10.1101/2021.06.01.446599 for bioRxiv preprint.
How to cite: pJRK142 was a gift from Mike Boxem (Addgene plasmid # 173736 ; http://n2t.net/addgene:173736 ; RRID:Addgene_173736)
