[The description below was written by a language model from this plasmid's Addgene catalogue record and pLannotate feature annotations shown in this document.]
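Description:
pJRK142 is a small bacterial cloning plasmid, about 3.0 kb in the sequenced record, built on the pHSG298 backbone. It serves as a donor (module) plasmid for SapTrap assembly, a modular Golden Gate-style method used to build C. elegans constructs from prefabricated parts. It is propagated in E. coli at high copy from a ColE1/pUC-type origin and selected with kanamycin through the aph(3')-Ia aminoglycoside phosphotransferase gene. A short fragment of a Tn903 transposition protein lies next to this marker and is a remnant of the resistance cassette's origin. The rest of the backbone is a pUC-style lacZα cloning region, comprising a CAP binding site, lac promoter and operator, a lacI fragment, part of the pUC18/19 multiple cloning site and a lacZα fragment. The insert sits within and interrupts this region.

The payload is the promoter of the C. elegans heat shock gene hsp-16.48, catalogued as a 333 bp insert and annotated over roughly 300 bp. This promoter is heat-inducible and is generally used to switch on transgene expression in worms by a temperature shift. The plasmid carries no coding sequence, tag or 3′ UTR downstream of it, which fits its role as a promoter part to be excised and joined with other modules in an assembly reaction. The feature table does not annotate the flanking type IIS sites used for release, and the cloning sites are recorded as unknown. The promoter is annotated on the strand opposite to the lac promoter and lacZα, which agrees with the depositor's note that the insert may be reversed relative to the backbone. The associated publication describes a fluorescence-based protein–protein interaction assay in C. elegans, suggesting that the part was used to build inducible expression constructs for that system.
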