Features (pLannotate 1.2.2; 10 found; start..end, strand, type, name):
      2..142     -  CDS            TRA2_ECOLX (fragment): Protein predicted: Swiss-Prot protein existence level 4. Required for transposition of transposon Tn903. From Escherichia coli.
    327..1142    +  CDS            KanR: aminoglycoside phosphotransferase; aph(3')-Ia; confers resistance to kanamycin in bacteria or G418 (Geneticin®) in eukaryotes
   1224..1378    -  CDS            lacZα (fragment): LacZα fragment of β-galactosidase; lacZ fragment
   1381..1413    -  misc_feature   MCS (fragment): pUC18/19 multiple cloning site
   1442..1748    +  promoter       hsp16-48 promoter: promoter for the C. elegans heat shock protein 16-48 gene (Russnak and Candido, 1985)
   1806..1822    -  protein_bind   lac operator: The lac repressor binds to the lac operator to inhibit transcription in E. coli. This inhibition can be relieved by adding lactose or isopropyl-β-D-thiogalactopyranoside (IPTG). lac repressor encoded by lacI
   1830..1860    -  promoter       lac promoter: promoter for the E. coli lac operon
   1875..1896    -  protein_bind   CAP binding site: CAP binding activates transcription in the presence of cAMP. E. coli catabolite activator protein
   1909..1997    -  CDS            lacI (fragment): lac repressor; lacI; The lac repressor binds to the lac operator to inhibit transcription in E. coli. This inhibition can be relieved by adding lactose or isopropyl-β-D-thiogalactopyranoside (IPTG).
   2368..2956    -  rep_origin     ori: high-copy-number ColE1/pMB1/pBR322/pUC origin of replication
>Addgene plasmid #173736 | pJRK142 | addgene full sequence | sequence record 342434 | Addgene NGS Result
GAGGTCTGCCTCGTGAAGAAGGTGTTGCTGACTCATACCAGGCCTGAATCGCCCCATCATCCAGCCAGAA
AGTGAGGGAGCCACGGTTGATGAGAGCTTTGTTGTAGGTGGACCAGTTGGTGATTTTGAACTTTTGCTTT
GCCACGGAACGGTCTGCGTTGTCGGGAAGATGCGTGATCTGATCCTTCAACTCAGCAAAAGTTCGATTTA
TTCAACAAAGCCACGTTGTGTCTCAAAATCTCTGATGTTACATTGCACAAGATAAAAATATATCATCATG
AACAATAAAACTGTCTGCTTACATAAACAGTAATACAAGGGGTGTTATGAGCCATATTCAACGGGAAACG
TCTTGCTCGAAGCCGCGATTAAATTCCAACATGGATGCTGATTTATATGGGTATAAATGGGCTCGCGATA
ATGTCGGGCAATCAGGTGCGACAATCTATCGATTGTATGGGAAGCCCGATGCGCCAGAGTTGTTTCTGAA
ACATGGCAAAGGTAGCGTTGCCAATGATGTTACAGATGAGATGGTCAGACTAAACTGGCTGACGGAATTT
ATGCCTCTTCCGACCATCAAGCATTTTATCCGTACTCCTGATGATGCATGGTTACTCACCACTGCGATCC
CCGGGAAAACAGCATTCCAGGTATTAGAAGAATATCCTGATTCAGGTGAAAATATTGTTGATGCGCTGGC
AGTGTTCCTGCGCCGGTTGCATTCGATTCCTGTTTGTAATTGTCCTTTTAACAGCGATCGCGTATTTCGT
CTCGCTCAGGCGCAATCACGAATGAATAACGGTTTGGTTGATGCGAGTGATTTTGATGACGAGCGTAATG
GCTGGCCTGTTGAACAAGTCTGGAAAGAAATGCATAAGCTTTTGCCATTCTCACCGGATTCAGTCGTCAC
TCATGGTGATTTCTCACTTGATAACCTTATTTTTGACGAGGGGAAATTAATAGGTTGTATTGATGTTGGA
CGAGTCGGAATCGCAGACCGATACCAGGATCTTGCCATCCTATGGAACTGCCTCGGTGAGTTTTCTCCTT
CATTACAGAAACGGCTTTTTCAAAAATATGGTATTGATAATCCTGATATGAATAAATTGCAGTTTCATTT
GATGCTCGATGAGTTTTTCTAATCAGAATTGGTTAATTGGTTGTAACACTGGCAGAGCATTACGCTGACT
TGACGGGACGGCGGCTTTGTTGAATAAATCGCATTCGCCATTCAGGCTGCGCAACTGTTGGGAAGGGCGA
TCGGTGCGGGCCTCTTCGCTATTACGCCAGCTGGCGAAAGGGGGATGTGCTGCAAGGCGATTAAGTTGGG
TAACGCCAGGGTTTTCCCAGTCACGACGTTGTAAAACGACGGCCAGTGCCAAGCTTGCATGCCTGCAGGT
CGACTCTAGAGGAKMYYMSGRWWYCGAGMKGCTCTTCGTGGGGTTCGGTTTTGTCACTGTATTTATACTC
ATTTCCACCTTTTTCTAGAACATTCGAGCTGCTTCTTGCAAAAGGAGGGCGACTCACATTCAGAACATTG
AGAAATAGTGTGCGTACTGAAGAAACCCAGATACTTTTTCAATCTGCGTCTCTTTGCACCTATGGGGTGT
ATTTTGAAATGAATGCATCTAGGACCTTCTAGAACATTCTAAACGGCTGCAGGATACGGGTATATAAGCC
AATCGTGTTCAGAGGAAACCAATACACTTTGTTCAAGTGCTTACTGTTCATTCTCTAAACTTCAAGAAAA
GCGAAGAGCMKCTCSKYRMMYKSGKAWYCWYKWSAKAGCTGTTTCCTGTGTGAAATTGTTATCCGCTCAC
AATTCCACACAACATACGAGCCGGAAGCATAAAGTGTAAAGCCTGGGGTGCCTAATGAGTGAGCTAACTC
ACATTAATTGCGTTGCGCTCACTGCCCGCTTTCCAGTCGGGAAACCTGTCGTGCCAGCTGCATTAATGAA
TCGGCCAACGCGCGGGGAGAGGCGGTTTGCGTATTGGCGAACTTTTGCTGAGTTGAAGGATCAGATCACG
CATCTTCCCGACAACGCAGACCGTTCCGTGGCAAAGCAAAAGTTCAAAATCAGTAACCGTCAGTGCCGAT
AAGTTCAAAGTTAAACCTGGTGTTGATACCAACATTGAAACGTTGATCGAAAACGCGCTGAAAAACGCTG
CTGAATGTGCGAGCTTCTTCCGCTTCCTCGCTCACTGACTCGCTGCGCTCGGTCGTTCGGCTGCGGCGAG
CGGTATCAGCTCACTCAAAGGCGGTAATACGGTTATCCACAGAATCAGGGGATAACGCAGGAAAGAACAT
GTGAGCAAAAGGCCAGCAAAAGGCCAGGAACCGTAAAAAGGCCGCGTTGCTGGCGTTTTTCCATAGGCTC
CGCCCCCCTGACGAGCATCACAAAAATCGACGCTCAAGTCAGAGGTGGCGAAACCCGACAGGACTATAAA
GATACCAGGCGTTTCCCCCTGGAAGCTCCCTCGTGCGCTCTCCTGTTCCGACCCTGCCGCTTACCGGATA
CCTGTCCGCCTTTCTCCCTTCGGGAAGCGTGGCGCTTTCTCATAGCTCACGCTGTAGGTATCTCAGTTCG
GTGTAGGTCGTTCGCTCCAAGCTGGGCTGTGTGCACGAACCCCCCGTTCAGCCCGACCGCTGCGCCTTAT
CCGGTAACTATCGTCTTGAGTCCAACCCGGTAAGACACGACTTATCGCCACTGGCAGCAGCCACTGGTAA
CAGGATTAGCAGAGCGAGGTATGTAGGCGGTGCTACAGAGTTCTTGAAGTGGTGGCCTAACTACGGCTAC
ACTAGAAGAACAGTATTTGGTATCTGCGCTCTGCTGAAGCCAGTTACCTTCGGAAAAAGAGTTGGTAGCT
CTTGATCCGGCAAACAAACCACCGCTGGTAGCGGTGGTTTTTTTGTTTGCAAGCAGCAGATTACGCGCAG
AAAAAAAGGATCTCAAGAAGATCCTTTGATCTTTTCTACGGGGTCTGACGCTCAGTGGAACTCCGTCGA
